Addgene plasmid #123030: pWS482
Purpose: LexA UAS
Depositing lab: Tom Ellis. Depositing organization: Imperial College London. Publication: Engineering a Model Cell for Rational Tuning of GPCR Signaling. Shaw WM, Yamauchi H, Mead J, Gowers GF, Bell DJ, Oling D, Larsson N, Wigglesworth M, Ladds G, Ellis T. Cell. 2019 Apr 18;177(3):782-796.e27. doi: 10.1016/j.cell.2019.02.023. Epub 2019 Apr 4. PubMed 30955892.
Backbone
  Vector backbone: pYTK001
  Vector type: Yeast Expression
Growth in bacteria
  Bacterial resistance: Chloramphenicol, 25 μg/mL
  Growth temperature: 37°C
  Growth strain: NEB Turbo Competent E. coli
  Copy number: High Copy
Gene/Insert
  Gene/Insert name: LexO (4x) [2a]
  Species: S. cerevisiae (budding yeast)
  Cloning method: Gateway Cloning
Terms and licenses: Academic/Nonprofit Terms; Industry Terms: Not Available to Industry
Depositor comments: Please visit https://www.biorxiv.org/content/10.1101/390559v1 for bioRxiv preprint.
How to cite: pWS482 was a gift from Tom Ellis (Addgene plasmid # 123030 ; http://n2t.net/addgene:123030 ; RRID:Addgene_123030)
