[The description below was written by a language model from this plasmid's Addgene catalogue record and the feature table of its GenBank file.]
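Description:
pWS482 is a small (1,824 bp) part-storage plasmid built on pYTK001, the entry vector of the modular yeast toolkit cloning system. It is catalogued as a yeast expression vector, but the annotated features are purely bacterial: a high-copy ColE1/pUC-type origin of replication, a chloramphenicol acetyltransferase gene (CmR) for selection in E. coli, and a minimal phage lambda t0 transcription terminator. No yeast origin, centromere, auxotrophic marker or integration homology is annotated. The plasmid therefore appears to serve as a donor of a DNA part rather than being maintained in yeast itself.

The payload is listed as "LexO (4x) [2a]" with the stated purpose "LexA UAS", meaning four copies of the LexA operator arranged as a synthetic upstream activating sequence. LexA is a bacterial DNA-binding protein. Operator arrays of this kind are placed upstream of a core promoter so that a synthetic transcription factor carrying the LexA DNA-binding domain can drive expression orthogonally to native yeast regulation. The "[2a]" label probably marks a sub-part position within the promoter slot of the toolkit, to be combined with a separate core promoter part during assembly, though the record does not explain it. The insert is not annotated in the feature table and presumably lies in the unannotated region outside the backbone elements. The record gives the cloning method as Gateway and the species as S. cerevisiae, although the operator sequence is bacterial in origin.

The associated publication concerns engineering a yeast model cell for rational tuning of GPCR signalling, which suggests the part was used to build tunable synthetic promoters for pathway outputs.
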