LOCUS       Exported 1824 bp ds-DNA circular SYN 13-MAY-2021
DEFINITION  LexA UAS.
ACCESSION   .
VERSION     .
KEYWORDS    pWS482
SOURCE      synthetic DNA construct
  ORGANISM  synthetic DNA construct
REFERENCE   1 (bases 1 to 1824)
  AUTHORS   Shaw WM, Yamauchi H, Mead J, Gowers GF, Bell DJ, Oling D, Larsson N,
            Wigglesworth M, Ladds G, Ellis T
  TITLE     Engineering a Model Cell for Rational Tuning of GPCR Signaling.
  JOURNAL   Cell. 2019 Apr 18;177(3):782-796.e27. doi:
            10.1016/j.cell.2019.02.023. Epub 2019 Apr 4.
  PUBMED    30955892
REFERENCE   2 (bases 1 to 1824)
  AUTHORS   .
  TITLE     Direct Submission
  JOURNAL   Exported May 13, 2021 from SnapGene Server 1.1.58
            http://www.snapgene.com
FEATURES             Location/Qualifiers
     source          1..1824
                     /organism="synthetic DNA construct"
                     /mol_type="other DNA"
     terminator      191..225
                     /label=lambda t0 terminator
                     /note="minimal transcription terminator from phage lambda
                     (Scholtissek and Grosse, 1987)"
     CDS             complement(296..955)
                     /codon_start=1
                     /gene="cat"
                     /product="chloramphenicol acetyltransferase"
                     /label=CmR
                     /note="confers resistance to chloramphenicol"
                     /translation="MEKKITGYTTVDISQWHRKEHFEAFQSVAQCTYNQTVQLDITAFL
                     KTVKKNKHKFYPAFIHILARLMNAHPEFRMAMKDGELVIWDSVHPCYTVFHEQTETFSS
                     LWSEYHDDFRQFLHIYSQDVACYGENLAYFPKGFIENMFFVSANPWVSFTSFDLNVANM
                     DNFFAPVFTMGKYYTQGDKVLMPLAIQVHHAVCDGFHVGRMLNELQQYCDEWQGGA"
     primer_bind     870..889
                     /label=CAT-R
                     /note="Chloramphenicol resistance gene, reverse primer"
     rep_origin      1137..1725
                     /direction=RIGHT
                     /label=ori
                     /note="high-copy-number ColE1/pMB1/pBR322/pUC origin of
                     replication"
     primer_bind     1626..1645
                     /label=pBR322ori-F
                     /note="pBR322 origin, forward primer"
ORIGIN
        1 agtcggtctc aaacgggtag tccatcgttg taggatactg tatataaata cagtagtggt
       61 catcgatact gtatataaaa ccagtaggca atcgtttgta ctgtatgtac atacagtata
      121 cctcgcaact actgtatata aacacagtaa ttaacttgta atattctaat caattgatga
      181 gaccagacca ataaaaaacg cccggcggca accgagcgtt ctgaacaaat ccagatggag
      241 ttctgaggtc attactggat ctatcaacag gagtccaagc gagctcgata tcaaattacg
      301 ccccgccctg ccactcatcg cagtactgtt gtaattcatt aagcattctg ccgacatgga
      361 agccatcaca aacggcatga tgaacctgaa tcgccagcgg catcagcacc ttgtcgcctt
      421 gcgtataata tttgcccatg gtgaaaacgg gggcgaagaa gttgtccata ttggccacgt
      481 ttaaatcaaa actggtgaaa ctcacccagg gattggctga aacgaaaaac atattctcaa
      541 taaacccttt agggaaatag gccaggtttt caccgtaaca cgccacatct tgcgaatata
      601 tgtgtagaaa ctgccggaaa tcgtcgtggt attcactcca gagcgatgaa aacgtttcag
      661 tttgctcatg gaaaacggtg taacaagggt gaacactatc ccatatcacc agctcaccgt
      721 ctttcattgc catacgaaat tccggatgag cattcatcag gcgggcaaga atgtgaataa
      781 aggccggata aaacttgtgc ttatttttct ttacggtctt taaaaaggcc gtaatatcca
      841 gctgaacggt ctggttatag gtacattgag caactgactg aaatgcctca aaatgttctt
      901 tacgatgcca ttgggatata tcaacggtgg tatatccagt gatttttttc tccattttag
      961 cttccttagc tcctgaaaat ctcgataact caaaaaatac gcccggtagt gatcttattt
     1021 cattatggtg aaagttggaa cctcttacgt gcccgatcaa tcatgaccaa aatcccttaa
     1081 cgtgagtttt cgttccactg agcgtcagac cccgtagaaa agatcaaagg atcttcttga
     1141 gatccttttt ttctgcgcgt aatctgctgc ttgcaaacaa aaaaaccacc gctaccagcg
     1201 gtggtttgtt tgccggatca agagctacca actctttttc cgaaggtaac tggcttcagc
     1261 agagcgcaga taccaaatac tgttcttcta gtgtagccgt agttaggcca ccacttcaag
     1321 aactctgtag caccgcctac atacctcgct ctgctaatcc tgttaccagt ggctgctgcc
     1381 agtggcgata agtcgtgtct taccgggttg gactcaagac gatagttacc ggataaggcg
     1441 cagcggtcgg gctgaacggg gggttcgtgc acacagccca gcttggagcg aacgacctac
     1501 accgaactga gatacctaca gcgtgagcta tgagaaagcg ccacgcttcc cgaagggaga
     1561 aaggcggaca ggtatccggt aagcggcagg gtcggaacag gagagcgcac gagggagctt
     1621 ccagggggaa acgcctggta tctttatagt cctgtcgggt ttcgccacct ctgacttgag
     1681 cgtcgatttt tgtgatgctc gtcagggggg cggagcctat ggaaaaacgc cagcaacgcg
     1741 gcctttttac ggttcctggc cttttgctgg ccttttgctc acatgttctt tcctgcgtta
     1801 tcccctgatt ctgtggataa ccgt
//
